>Addgene plasmid #238284 | pRK5_mCherry-P2AT2A-GFP-NUP98-DDX10 | addgene full sequence | sequence record 474426 | Addgene NGS Result
TTCGAGCTCGCCCGACATTGATTATTGACTAGTTATTAATAGTAATCAATTACGGGGTCATTAGTTCATA
GCCCATATATGGAGTTCCGCGTTACATAACTTACGGTAAATGGCCCGCCTGGCTGACCGCCCAACGACCC
CCGCCCATTGACGTCAATAATGACGTATGTTCCCATAGTAACGCCAATAGGGACTTTCCATTGACGTCAA
TGGGTGGAGTATTTACGGTAAACTGCCCACTTGGCAGTACATCAAGTGTATCATATGCCAAGTACGCCCC
CTATTGACGTCAATGACGGTAAATGGCCCGCCTGGCATTATGCCCAGTACATGACCTTATGGGACTTTCC
TACTTGGCAGTACATCTACGTATTAGTCATCGCTATTACCATGGTGATGCGGTTTTGGCAGTACATCAAT
GGGCGTGGATAGCGGTTTGACTCACGGGGATTTCCAAGTCTCCACCCCATTGACGTCAATGGGAGTTTGT
TTTGGCACCAAAATCAACGGGACTTTCCAAAATGTCGTAACAACTCCGCCCCATTGACGCAAATGGGCGG
TAGGCGTGTACGGTGGGAGGTCTATATAAGCAGAGCTCGTTTAGTGAACCGTCAGATCGCCTGGAGACGC
CATCCACGCTGTTTTGACCTCCATAGAAGACACCGGGACCGATCCAGCCTCCGCGGCCGGGAACGGTGCA
TTGGAACGCGGATTCCCCGTGCCAAGAGTGACGTAAGTACCGCCTATAGAGTCTATAGGCCCACCCCCTT
GGCTTCGTTAGAACGCGGCTACAATTAATACATAACCTTATGTATCATACACATACGATTTAGGTGACAC
TATAGAATAACATCCACTTTGCCTTTCTCTCCACAGGTGTCCACTCCCAGGTCCAACTGCACCTCGGTTC
TATCGATTGAATTCGTACCGGTGCCACCATGGTTTCCAAAGGAGAGGAGGATAATATGGCTATAATTAAA
GAGTTTATGCGGTTCAAGGTGCATATGGAGGGATCTGTGAACGGTCACGAGTTCGAAATCGAGGGCGAAG
GCGAGGGGCGACCCTATGAAGGGACACAGACGGCCAAACTGAAGGTGACCAAGGGTGGCCCCCTGCCTTT
CGCCTGGGACATCCTGTCACCCCAGTTTATGTACGGCTCTAAGGCTTACGTTAAGCACCCTGCCGATATT
CCGGACTACTTGAAACTGAGCTTCCCTGAAGGGTTCAAGTGGGAACGGGTAATGAATTTTGAGGATGGCG
GTGTAGTCACAGTTACCCAGGACAGCTCTCTTCAGGACGGAGAATTTATCTATAAGGTTAAACTTCGGGG
CACTAACTTCCCATCAGACGGCCCCGTGATGCAGAAGAAAACTATGGGCTGGGAAGCCAGCTCAGAACGC
ATGTATCCCGAGGACGGAGCACTGAAGGGAGAAATCAAGCAGCGACTCAAGCTGAAGGATGGGGGACATT
ATGATGCTGAGGTCAAAACCACCTATAAGGCCAAGAAACCCGTTCAGCTTCCTGGGGCATACAACGTGAA
TATCAAACTGGATATTACATCCCATAACGAAGACTATACCATCGTGGAACAGTACGAGCGGGCCGAGGGC
AGACATAGCACAGGGGGCATGGATGAATTGTACAAGGGAAGCGGAGCTACTAACTTCAGCCTGCTGAAGC
AGGCTGGAGACGTGGAGGAGAACCCTGGACCTGGAAGCGGAGAGGGCAGAGGAAGTCTTCTAACATGCGG
TGACGTGGAGGAGAATCCCGGCCCAATGGTGAGCAAGGGCGAGGAGCTGTTCACCGGGGTGGTGCCCATC
CTGGTCGAGCTGGACGGCGACGTAAACGGCCACAAGTTCAGCGTGTCCGGCGAGGGCGAGGGCGATGCCA
CCTACGGCAAGCTGACCCTGAAGTTCATCTGCACCACCGGCAAGCTGCCCGTGCCCTGGCCCACCCTCGT
GACCACCCTGACCTACGGCGTGCAGTGCTTCAGCCGCTACCCCGACCACATGAAGCAGCACGACTTCTTC
AAGTCCGCCATGCCCGAAGGCTACGTCCAGGAGCGCACCATCTTCTTCAAGGACGACGGCAACTACAAGA
CCCGCGCCGAGGTGAAGTTCGAGGGCGACACCCTGGTGAACCGCATCGAGCTGAAGGGCATCGACTTCAA
GGAGGACGGCAACATCCTGGGGCACAAGCTGGAGTACAACTACAACAGCCACAACGTCTATATCATGGCC
GACAAGCAGAAGAACGGCATCAAGGTGAACTTCAAGATCCGCCACAACATCGAGGACGGCAGCGTGCAGC
TCGCCGACCACTACCAGCAGAACACCCCCATCGGCGACGGCCCCGTGCTGCTGCCCGACAACCACTACCT
GAGCACCCAGTCCAAGCTGAGCAAAGACCCCAACGAGAAGCGCGATCACATGGTCCTGCTGGAGTTCGTG
ACCGCCGCCGGGATCACTCTCGGCATGGACGAGCTGTACAAGACCGGCGGCATGTTTAACAAATCATTTG
GAACACCCTTTGGGGGTGGCACAGGTGGCTTTGGCACAACTTCAACATTTGGACAGAATACTGGCTTTGG
CACTACTAGTGGAGGGGCATTTGGAACATCTGCATTTGGTTCTAGCAACAATACTGGAGGCCTCTTTGGA
AATTCACAGACTAAACCAGGAGGATTGTTTGGAACCAGTTCATTTAGCCAGCCAGCTACCTCCACAAGCA
CTGGCTTTGGGTTTGGTACGTCAACAGGAACAGCAAATACCTTGTTTGGAACTGCAAGCACAGGGACCAG
TCTCTTCTCATCCCAAAACAATGCCTTTGCACAAAATAAACCAACTGGCTTTGGCAATTTTGGAACCAGT
ACTAGCAGTGGAGGACTCTTTGGAACCACAAATACCACCTCTAATCCTTTTGGCAGCACATCTGGCTCCC
TCTTTGGGCCAAGTAGTTTTACAGCTGCTCCTACTGGGACTACTATTAAATTTAACCCTCCAACTGGTAC
AGATACTATGGTCAAAGCTGGAGTTAGCACTAACATAAGTACCAAGCACCAGTGTATTACTGCTATGAAA
GAATATGAAAGCAAGTCACTAGAGGAACTTCGTTTAGAGGATTATCAGGCTAACAGGAAGGGCCCACAGA
ACCAGGTGGGAGCAGGTACCACAACTGGCTTGTTTGGGTCTTCTCCAGCCACTTCCAGCGCAACAGGACT
CTTCAGCTCCTCCACCACTAATTCAGGCTTTGCATATGGTCAGAACAAAACTGCCTTTGGAACTAGTACA
ACTGGATTTGGAACAAATCCAGGTGGTCTCTTTGGCCAACAGAATCAGCAGACTACCAGCCTCTTCAGCA
AACCATTTGGCCAGGCTACAACCACCCAGAACACTGGCTTTTCCTTTGGTAATACCAGCACCATAGGACA
GCCAAGCACCAACACCATGGGATTATTTGGAGTAACCCAAGCCTCACAGCCTGGAGGTCTTTTTGGGACA
GCTACAAACACCAGCACTGGGACAGCATTTGGAACAGGAACAGGTCTCTTTGGGCAGACCAATACTGGAT
TTGGTGCTGTTGGTTCGACCCTGTTTGGCAATAACAAGCTTACTACATTTGGAAGCAGCACAACCAGTGC
ACCTTCATTTGGTACAACCAGTGGCGGGCTCTTTGGTTTTGGCACAAATACCAGTGGGAATAGTATTTTT
GGAAGTAAACCAGCACCTGGGACTCTTGGAACTGGGCTTGGTGCAGGATTTGGAACAGCTCTTGGTGCTG
GACAGGCATCTTTGTTTGGGAACAACCAACCTAAGATTGGAGGGCCTCTTGGTACAGGAGCCTTTGGGGC
CCCTGGATTTAATACTACGACAGCCACTTTGGGCTTTGGAGCCCCCCAGGCCCCAGTAGTTCTTGATGAA
GCAGATAGAATCTTGGATATGGGCTTTGCTGATACCATGAATGCTGTTATTGAAAATCTCCCCAAGAAAC
GTCAGACTTTACTTTTCTCAGCAACACAAACTAAATCTGTAAAGGACCTTGCACGCTTGAGTTTGAAAAA
CCCTGAGTATGTCTGGGTTCATGAAAAAGCAAAATATAGCACCCCTGCCACTTTGGAACAGAACTACATA
GTCTGTGAGCTGCAGCAAAAAATAAGTGTGCTGTATTCCTTTTTGAGAAGCCATCTGAAGAAGAAGAGCA
TTGTATTTTTTTCCAGTTGCAAAGAGGTCCAGTATCTGTACCGAGTGTTTTGCCGGCTACGTCCTGGTGT
TTCTATCCTTGCACTCCATGGTCGACAGCAGCAAATGAGAAGAATGGAAGTCTATAATGAGTTTGTCCGT
AAGAGAGCTGCAGTACTCTTTGCTACTGATATTGCAGCCAGGGGTCTGGATTTCCCGGCCGTGAATTGGG
TTCTTCAGTTTGATTGTCCTGAGGATGCCAACACATATATTCACAGAGCAGGTAGAACTGCCAGGTACAA
AGAGGATGGTGAAGCTTTGCTAATTTTGCTACCCTCAGAAAAAGCTATGGTGCAGCAGCTTCTTCAGAAG
AAAGTACCTGTGAAGGAAATCAAAATCAATCCAGAAAAACTTATAGATGTCCAGAAAAAATTGGAATCTA
TTTTAGCTCAAGATCAAGATTTAAAAGAAAGAGCTCAAAGGTGTTTCGTCTCCTATGTACGATCTGTATA
TCTGATGAAGGATAAAGAAGTATTTGATGTGAGCAAGTTACCTATACCTGAATATGCCCTGTCTCTTGGT
CTTGCTGTGGCACCACGCGTAAGATTTCTTCAGAAAATGCAGAAACAACCCACCAAAGAATTGGTAAGGA
GCCAAGCCGATAAAGTAATTGAGCCAAGGGCTCCCTCCCTCACCAATGACGAAGTGGAAGAATTTAGAGC
CTACTTCAATGAGAAAATGTCCATCCTTCAAAAAGGTGGAAAAAGACTCGAAGGGACAGAGCACAGACAG
GATAATGATACTGGTAATGAAGAACAGGAAGAAGAAGAAGACGATGAAGAAGAAATGGAAGAGAAACTGG
CAAAAGCAAAAGGATCTCAAGCCCCATCTCTTCCTAACACCAGTGAGGCACAGAAGATCAAGGAAGTTCC
TACACAGTTCTTGGACAGAGATGAGGAGGAAGAAGATGCTGATTTCTTGAAGGTGAAGCGGCATAATGTG
TTTGGATTGGACCTTAAAGACGAGAAAACATTACAGAAGAAAGAACCTTCTAAATCCAGCATCAAGAAAA
AAATGACCAAAGTTGCAGAAGCAAAAAAAGTAATGAAGAGAAATTTTAAAGTGAATAAGAAGATAACATT
TACTGATGAAGGGGAGTTGGTTCAGCAGTGGCCACAAATGCAGAAATCTGCCATCAAGGATGCTGAGGAA
GATGATGACACAGGTGGTATCAACTTACATAAAGCAAAGGAAAGACTTCAGGAAGAGGACAAATTTGACA
AAGAAGAATATAGGAAAAAAATTAAGGCAAAGCATCGGGAGAAAAGACTGAAAGAAAGGGAAGCCAGAAG
AGAAGCCAACAAGAGACAAGCAAAGGCCAAAGATGAAGAGGAAGCCTTTCTGGATTGGAGTGATGATGAT
GATGATGATGATGATGGATTTGATCCAAGCACACTCCCAGATCCAGATAAATACAGAAGCTCTGAAGATT
CAGATAGTGAAGATATGGAAAATAAAATAAGTGATACCAAGAAGAAGCAGGGGATGAAGAAGAGGAGCAA
CAGTGAAGTGGAAGACGTGGGACCAACAAGTCATAACAGAAAGAAGGCCAGGTGGGACACTTTAGAGCCT
TTGGATACCGGCCTGTCTTTAGCAGAGGATGAAGAGCTGGTGTTACATCTGCTAAGAAGTCAAAGCTAGG
TCGACCTGCAGAAGCTTGGCCGCCATGGCCCAACTTGTTTATTGCAGCTTATAATGGTTACAAATAAAGC
AATAGCATCACAAATTTCACAAATAAAGCATTTTTTTCACTGCATTCTAGTTGTGGTTTGTCCAAACTCA
TCAATGTATCTTATCATGTCTGGATCGGGAATTAATTCGGCGCAGCACCATGGCCTGAAATAACCTCTGA
AAGAGGAACTTGGTTAGGTACCTTCTGAGGCGGAAAGAACCAGCTGTGGAATGTGTGTCAGTTAGGGTGT
GGAAAGTCCCCAGGCTCCCCAGCAGGCAGAAGTATGCAAAGCATGCATCTCAATTAGTCAGCAACCAGGT
GTGGAAAGTCCCCAGGCTCCCCAGCAGGCAGAAGTATGCAAAGCATGCATCTCAATTAGTCAGCAACCAT
AGTCCCGCCCCTAACTCCGCCCATCCCGCCCCTAACTCCGCCCAGTTCCGCCCATTCTCCGCCCCATGGC
TGACTAATTTTTTTTATTTATGCAGAGGCCGAGGCCGCCTCGGCCTCTGAGCTATTCCAGAAGTAGTGAG
GAGGCTTTTTTGGAGGCCTAGGCTTTTGCAAAAAGCTGTTAACAGCTTGGCACTGGCCGTCGTTTTACAA
CGTCGTGACTGGGAAAACCCTGGCGTTACCCAACTTAATCGCCTTGCAGCACATCCCCCTTTCGCCAGCT
GGCGTAATAGCGAAGAGGCCCGCACCGATCGCCCTTCCCAACAGTTGCGCAGCCTGAATGGCGAATGGCG
CCTGATGCGGTATTTTCTCCTTACGCATCTGTGCGGTATTTCACACCGCATA
[142 nt withheld, positions 6703-6844]
C
[141 nt withheld, positions 6846-6986]
CCTTTGACGTTGGAGTCCACGTTCTTT
[37 nt withheld, positions 7014-7050]
ACCCTATCTCGGGCTATTCTTTTGATTTATAAGGGATTTTGCCGATTTCGGCCTATTGGTTAAAAAATGA
GCTGATTTAACAAAAATTTAACGCGAATTTTAACAAAATATTAACGTTTACAATTTTATGGTGCACTCTC
AGTACAATCTGCTCTGATGCCGCATAGTTAAGCCAGCCCCGACACCCGCCAACACCCGCTGACGCGCCCT
GACGGGCTTGTCTGCTCCCGGCATCCGCTTACAGACAAGCTGTGACCGTCTCCGGGAGCTGCATGTGTCA
GAGGTTTTCACCGTCATCACCGAAACGCGCGAGACGAAAGGGCCTCGTGATACGCCTATTTTTATAGGTT
AATGTCATGATAATAATGGTTTCTTAGACGTCAGGTGGCACTTTTCGGGGAAATGTGCGCGGAACCCCTA
TTTGTTTATTTTTCTAAATACATTCAAATATGTATCCGCTCATGAGACAATAACCCTGATAAATGCTTCA
ATAATATTGAAAAAGGAAGAGTATGAGTATTCAACATTTCCGTGTCGCCCTTATTCCCTTTTTTGCGGCA
TTTTGCCTTCCTGTTTTTGCTCACCCAGAAACGCTGGTGAAAGTAAAAGATGCTGAAGATCAGTTGGGTG
CACGAGTGGGTTACATCGAACTGGATCTCAACAGCGGTAAGATCCTTGAGAGTTTTCGCCCCGAAGAACG
TTTTCCAATGATGAGCACTTTTAAAGTTCTGCTATGTGGCGCGGTATTATCCCGTATTGACGCCGGGCAA
GAGCAACTCGGTCGCCGCATACACTATTCTCAGAATGACTTGGTTGAGTACTCACCAGTCACAGAAAAGC
ATCTTACGGATGGCATGACAGTAAGAGAATTATGCAGTGCTGCCATAACCATGAGTGATAACACTGCGGC
CAACTTACTTCTGACAACGATCGGAGGACCGAAGGAGCTAACCGCTTTTTTGCACAACATGGGGGATCAT
GTAACTCGCCTTGATCGTTGGGAACCGGAGCTGAATGAAGCCATACCAAACGACGAGCGTGACACCACGA
TGCCTGTAGCAATGGCAACAACGTTGCGCAAACTATTAACTGGCGAACTACTTACTCTAGCTTCCCGGCA
ACAATTAATAGACTGGATGGAGGCGGATAAAGTTGCAGGACCACTTCTGCGCTCGGCCCTTCCGGCTGGC
TGGTTTATTGCTGATAAATCTGGAGCCGGTGAGCGTGGGTCTCGCGGTATCATTGCAGCACTGGGGCCAG
ATGGTAAGCCCTCCCGTATCGTAGTTATCTACACGACGGGGAGTCAGGCAACTATGGATGAACGAAATAG
ACAGATCGCTGAGATAGGTGCCTCACTGATTAAGCATTGGTAACTGTCAGACCAAGTTTACTCATATATA
CTTTAGATTGATTTAAAACTTCATTTTTAATTTAAAAGGATCTAGGTGAAGATCCTTTTTGATAATCTCA
TGACCAAAATCCCTTAACGTGAGTTTTCGTTCCACTGAGCGTCAGACCCCGTAGAAAAGATCAAAGGATC
TTCTTGAGATCCTTTTTTTCTGCGCGTAATCTGCTGCTTGCAAACAAAAAAACCACCGCTACCAGCGGTG
GTTTGTTTGCCGGATCAAGAGCTACCAACTCTTTTTCCGAAGGTAACTGGCTTCAGCAGAGCGCAGATAC
CAAATACTGTTCTTCTAGTGTAGCCGTAGTTAGGCCACCACTTCAAGAACTCTGTAGCACCGCCTACATA
CCTCGCTCTGCTAATCCTGTTACCAGTGGCTGCTGCCAGTGGCGATAAGTCGTGTCTTACCGGGTTGGAC
TCAAGACGATAGTTACCGGATAAGGCGCAGCGGTCGGGCTGAACGGGGGGTTCGTGCACACAGCCCAGCT
TGGAGCGAACGACCTACACCGAACTGAGATACCTACAGCGTGAGCTATGAGAAAGCGCCACGCTTCCCGA
AGGGAGAAAGGCGGACAGGTATCCGGTAAGCGGCAGGGTCGGAACAGGAGAGCGCACGAGGGAGCTTCCA
GGGGGAAACGCCTGGTATCTTTATAGTCCTGTCGGGTTTCGCCACCTCTGACTTGAGCGTCGATTTTTGT
GATGCTCGTCAGGGGGGCGGAGCCTATGGAAAAACGCCAGCAACGCGGCCTTTTTACGGTTCCTGGCCTT
TTGCTGGCCTTTTGCTCACATGTTCTTTCCTGCGTTATCCCCTGATTCTGTGGATAACCGTATTACCGCC
TTTGAGTGAGCTGATACCGCTCGCCGCAGCCGAACGACCGAGCGCAGCGAGTCAGTGAGCGAGGAAGCGG
AAGAGCGCCCAATACGCAAACCGCCTCTCCCCGCGCGTTGGCCGATTCATTAATGCAGCTGGCACGACAG
GTTTCCCGACTGGAAAGCGGGCAGTGAGCGCAACGCAATTAATGTGAGTTAGCTCACTCATTAGGCACCC
CAGGCTTTACACTTTATGCTTCCGGCTCGTATGTTGTGTGGAATTGTGAGCGGATAACAATTTCACACAG
GAAACAGCTATGACATGATTACGAATTAA
Features (pLannotate 1.2.2; 23 found; start..end, strand, type, name):
     14..393     +  enhancer       CMV enhancer: human cytomegalovirus immediate early enhancer
    394..597     +  promoter       CMV promoter: human cytomegalovirus (CMV) immediate early promoter
    733..776     +  intron         CMV intron (fragment): modified intron A from human cytomegalovirus
    828..846     +  promoter       SP6 promoter: promoter for bacteriophage SP6 RNA polymerase
    850..887     +  CDS            IgH signal sequence (fragment): signal sequence from the mouse immunoglobulin heavy chain variable region
    939..1646    +  CDS            mCherry: mCherry is a basic (constitutively fluorescent) red fluorescent protein published in 2004, derived from Discosoma sp.. It is reported to be a very rapidly-maturing monomer with low acid sensitivity.
   1776..2492    +  CDS            mEGFP: mEGFP is a basic (constitutively fluorescent) green fluorescent protein published in 2002, derived from Aequorea victoria. It has moderate acid sensitivity.
   2502..3914    +  CDS            NUP98 (fragment): NUP98_HUMAN - Also known as ADAR2. Experimental evidence at protein level: Swiss-Prot protein existence level 1. (Microbial infection) Binds HIV-1 capsid-nucleocapsid (HIV-1 CA-NC) complexes and may thereby promote the integration of the virus in the host nucleus (in vitro) (PubMed:23523133). Binding affinity to HIV-1 CA-NC complexes bearing the capsid change ASN-74-ASP is reduced (in vitro) (PubMed:23523133). From Homo sapiens (Human).
   3909..5876    +  CDS            DDX10 (fragment): DDX10_HUMAN - Experimental evidence at protein level: Swiss-Prot protein existence level 1. Putative ATP-dependent RNA helicase. From Homo sapiens (Human).
   5912..6046    +  polyA_signal   SV40 poly(A) signal: SV40 polyadenylation signal
   6115..6472    +  promoter       SV40 promoter: SV40 enhancer and early promoter
   6491..6645    +  CDS            lacZα (fragment): LacZα fragment of β-galactosidase; lacZ fragment
   6651..6702    -  misc_feature   bom (fragment): basis of mobility region from pBR322
   6721..7101    +  rep_origin     M13 ori (sequence partly withheld): M13 bacteriophage origin of replication; arrow indicates direction of (+) strand synthesis
   7177..7226    -  misc_feature   bom (fragment): basis of mobility region from pBR322
   7328..7363    -  CDS            rop (fragment): Rop protein, which maintains plasmids at low copy number; rop
   7458..7562    +  promoter       AmpR promoter: bla
   7563..8423    +  CDS            AmpR: β-lactamase; bla; confers resistance to ampicillin, carbenicillin, and related antibiotics
   8594..9182    +  rep_origin     ori: high-copy-number ColE1/pMB1/pBR322/pUC origin of replication
   9365..9457    +  CDS            lacI (fragment): lac repressor; lacI; The lac repressor binds to the lac operator to inhibit transcription in E. coli. This inhibition can be relieved by adding lactose or isopropyl-β-D-thiogalactopyranoside (IPTG).
   9470..9491    +  protein_bind   CAP binding site: CAP binding activates transcription in the presence of cAMP. E. coli catabolite activator protein
   9506..9536    +  promoter       lac promoter: promoter for the E. coli lac operon
   9544..9560    +  protein_bind   lac operator: The lac repressor binds to the lac operator to inhibit transcription in E. coli. This inhibition can be relieved by adding lactose or isopropyl-β-D-thiogalactopyranoside (IPTG). lac repressor encoded by lacI
