[The description below was written by a language model from this plasmid's Addgene catalogue record and pLannotate feature annotations shown in this document.]
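Description:
pRK5_mCherry-P2AT2A-GFP-NUP98-DDX10 is a 9.6 kb mammalian expression plasmid built on the pRK5 backbone by Gibson cloning and intended for overexpression in transfected mammalian cells. In bacteria it is maintained as a high-copy plasmid through a ColE1/pUC-type origin and selected with ampicillin via the β-lactamase gene. The backbone also carries an M13 phage origin for single-stranded DNA production, an SV40 enhancer/early promoter region downstream of the expression cassette, and assorted vector remnants (lacZα, lacI, rop and bom fragments, lac promoter/operator). No mammalian selection marker is annotated.

The expression cassette is driven by the human CMV immediate-early enhancer and promoter, followed by a fragment of CMV intron A and an SP6 promoter, and terminates at an SV40 polyadenylation signal. A short fragment resembling an IgH signal sequence is also annotated just upstream of the coding region and is probably a backbone remnant. The open reading frame starts with mCherry. After a gap of about 130 nt comes monomeric EGFP; this gap is not annotated, but by the construct's name it corresponds to tandem P2A and T2A self-cleaving peptides. mEGFP is fused in turn to a human NUP98 fragment joined directly to a human DDX10 fragment, reproducing the NUP98-DDX10 fusion protein. Ribosomal skipping at the 2A sites should yield free mCherry and a separate GFP-tagged NUP98-DDX10 from a single transcript. The red signal therefore reports transfection and expression level, while the green signal reveals the localization and behaviour of the fusion protein. The associated publication concerns probing biomolecular condensate microenvironments, which suggests use in imaging condensates formed by the fusion, although the record itself states only overexpression as the purpose.
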