Addgene plasmid #238284: pRK5_mCherry-P2AT2A-GFP-NUP98-DDX10
Purpose: For overexpression of mCherry-P2AT2A-GFP-NUP98-DDX10
Depositing lab: Denes Hnisz. Depositing organization: Max Planck Institute for Molecular Genetics. Publication: Probing condensate microenvironments with a micropeptide killswitch. Zhang Y, Stoppelkamp I, Fernandez-Pernas P, Allram M, Charman M, Magalhaes AP, Piedavent-Salomon M, Sommer G, Sung YC, Meyer K, Grams N, Halko E, Dongre S, Meierhofer D, Malszycki M, Ilik IA, Aktas T, Kraushar ML, Vastenhouw N, Weitzman MD, Grebien F, Niskanen H, Hnisz D. Nature. 2025 Jun 4. doi: 10.1038/s41586-025-09141-5. PubMed 40468084.
Backbone
  Vector backbone: pRK5
  Vector type: Mammalian Expression
Growth in bacteria
  Bacterial resistance: Ampicillin, 100 μg/mL
  Growth temperature: 37°C
  Growth strain: DH5alpha
  Copy number: High Copy
Gene/Insert
  Gene/Insert name: mCherry-P2AT2A-GFP-NUP98-DDX10
  Species: H. sapiens (human)
  Cloning method: Gibson Cloning
Terms and licenses: Academic/Nonprofit Terms; Industry Terms: Not Available to Industry
How to cite: pRK5_mCherry-P2AT2A-GFP-NUP98-DDX10 was a gift from Denes Hnisz (Addgene plasmid # 238284 ; http://n2t.net/addgene:238284 ; RRID:Addgene_238284)
